>Addgene plasmid #11538 | pLIC.B2.MJ0936 | addgene partial sequence | sequence record 138388 | pBRrevBam 5'-GGTGATGTCGGCGATATAGG-3'
GATGCCGGCCACGATGCGTCCGGCGTAGAGGATCGAGATCTCGATCCCGCGAAATTAATACGACTCACTA
TAGGGGAATTGTGAGCGGATAACAATTCCCCTCTAGAAATAATTTTGTTTAACTTTAAGAAGGAGATATA
CATATGCACCACCACCACCACCACGCAGCGGCGGCGGCCATGAAAATTGGGATAATGAGCGATACCCATG
ACCACTTACCCAATATTAGAAAAGCTATAGAGATTTTTAATGATGAAAATGTTGAGACTGTTATTCATTG
TGGGGATTTTGTTAGTTTGTTTGTTATAAAAGAGTTTGAAAACTTAAACGCCAATATCATAGCCACTTAT
GGAAATAACGATGGGGAGAGATGCAAATTAAAGGAATGGTTGAAGGATATAAATGAAGAGAACATAATTG
ATGATTTTATATCAGTTGAAATTGATGACCTAAAATTCTTTATAACACATGGGCATCATCAATCTGTTTT
AGAGATGGCTATTAAATCTGGTTTGTATGATGTTGTTATTTATGGACATACACATGAGAGGGTTTTTGAG
GAGGTTGATGATGTTTTAGTCATAAACCCAGGAGAATGTTGCGGTTACTTAACTGGCATTCCTACCATTG
GGATATTAGACACTGAAAAGAAGGAGTATAGGGAGATAGTGTTAGAGTAGGGGCGCAAAGGAGAAGAACT
GTTCACTGGTGTTGTCCCAATTCTTGTTGAATTAGATGGTGATGTTAATGGGCACAAATTTTCTGTCAGT
GGAGAGGGTGAAGGTGATGCAACATACGGAAAACTTACCCTTAAATTTATTTGCACTACTGGAAAACTAC
CTGTTCCATGGCCAACAC
