>Addgene plasmid #11538 | pLIC.B2.MJ0936 | addgene partial sequence | sequence record 138391 | T7term 5'-GCTAGTTATTGCTCAGCGG-3'
TTGTTAGCAGCCGGATCTCAGTGGTGGTGGTGGTGGTGCTCGAGTGCGGCCGCAAGCTTATTTGTAGAGC
TCATCCATGCCATGTGTAATCCCAGCAGCAGTTACAAACTCAAGAAGGACCATGTGGTCACGCTTTTCGT
TGGGATCTTTCGAAAGGGCAGATTGTGTCGACAGGTAATGGTTGTCTGGTAAAAGGACAGGGCCATCGCC
AATTGGAGTATTTTGTTGATAATGGTCTGCTAGTTGAACGGAGCCATCTTCAATGTTGTGGCGAATTTTG
AAGTTAGCTTTGATTCCATTCTTTTGTTTGTCTGCCGTGATGTATACATTGTGTGAGTTATAGTTGTACT
CGAGTTTGTGTCCGAGAATGTTTCCATCTTCTTTAAAATCAATACCTTTTAACTCGATACGATTAACAAG
GGTATCACCTTCAAACTTGACTTCAGCACGCGTCTTGTAGTTCCCGTCATCTTTGAAAGATATAGTGCGT
TCCTGTACATAACCTTCGGGCATGGCACTCTTGAAAAAGTCATGCCGTTTCATGTGATCCGGATAACGGG
AAAAGCATTGAACACCATAAGAGAAAGTAGTGACAAGTGTTGGCCATGGAACAGGTAGTTTTCCAGTAGT
GCAAATAAATTTAAGGGTAAGTTTTCCGTATGTTGCATCACCTTCACCCTCTCCACTGACAGAAAATTTG
TGCCCATTAACATCACCATCTAATTCAACAAGAATTGGGACAACACCAGTGAACAGTTCTTCTCCTTTGC
GCCCCTACTCTAACACTATCTCCCTATACTCCTTCTTTTCCAGTGTCTAATATCCCAATGGTAAGGAAAT
GCCCAGTTAAGTAA
