[The description below was written by a language model from this plasmid's Addgene catalogue record.]
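Description:
pLIC.B2.MJ0936 is a bacterial expression plasmid built on the pLIC.B2 backbone (about 6.1 kb without insert) that carries the MJ0936 open reading frame from the archaeon Methanococcus jannaschii, a roughly 0.5 kb gene encoding a phosphodiesterase. It is maintained in E. coli as a high-copy plasmid under ampicillin selection. The record does not name the origin of replication, and no feature table is available to confirm individual backbone elements.

The insert was placed into a SmaI site of the backbone, and the site was destroyed at both junctions during cloning. The backbone name suggests a ligation-independent cloning vector, although the record lists the method as restriction enzyme cloning. The coding sequence is fused in frame to an N-terminal His tag supplied by the backbone. This tag is described as non-cleavable, so it remains on the purified protein and serves as a handle for immobilised metal affinity purification.

The promoter is not explicitly stated. However, the 5′ sequencing primer is the standard T7 promoter primer and a DE3 lysogen is recommended as expression host, both of which point to T7 RNA polymerase-driven expression. The depositor notes that expression is intended in a BL21(DE3) Star strain carrying a separate helper plasmid, pSJS1244. That plasmid confers spectinomycin resistance and supports translation of genes containing codons that are rare in E. coli, which is useful for an archaeal gene.

The construct was made to produce recombinant MJ0936 for structural and functional characterisation of this novel phosphodiesterase, and it suits similar protein production, enzymology or crystallography work.
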