Addgene plasmid #11538: pLIC.B2.MJ0936
Depositing lab: Sung-Hou Kim. Depositing organization: Lawrence Berkeley National Laboratory. Publication: Structural and functional characterization of a novel phosphodiesterase from Methanococcus jannaschii. Chen S, Yakunin AF, Kuznetsova E, Busso D, Pufan R, Proudfoot M, Kim R, Kim SH. J Biol Chem. 2004 Jul 23. 279(30):31854-62. 10.1074/jbc.M401059200 PubMed 15128743.
Backbone
  Vector backbone: pLIC.B2
  Backbone size w/o insert (bp): 6143
  Vector type: Bacterial Expression
Growth in bacteria
  Bacterial resistance: Ampicillin, 100 μg/mL
  Growth temperature: 37°C
  Growth strain: DH5alpha
  Copy number: High Copy
Gene/Insert
  Gene/Insert name: phosphodiesterase
  Species: M. jannaschii
  Insert size (bp): 498
  GenBank ID: AAB98941 MJ0936 NP_247931
  Tag / fusion protein: HisTag, non-cleavable (N terminal on backbone)
  Cloning method: Restriction Enzyme; 5′ cloning site SmaI (destroyed during cloning); 3′ cloning site SmaI (destroyed during cloning)
  Sequencing primers: 5′ TAATACGACTCACTATAGGG; 3′ GTTGCATCACCTTCACCCTCTCC
Terms and licenses: Academic/Nonprofit Terms; Industry Terms: Not Available to Industry
Depositor comments: Please note that the plasmid pLIC.B2.MJ0936 contains an Ampicillin resistance marker, and the BL21 bacterial strain contains a plasmid, pSJS1244, that confers spectinomycin resistance and allows for expression of genes with rare codons. Addgene provides this plasmid in the DH5alpha bacterial strain. For expression, please use BL21(DE3).Star/pSJS1244
How to cite: pLIC.B2.MJ0936 was a gift from Sung-Hou Kim (Addgene plasmid # 11538 ; http://n2t.net/addgene:11538 ; RRID:Addgene_11538)
